>Addgene plasmid #167939 | pcDNA3.1-CD81-(TEV)-Cre | addgene full sequence | sequence record 331262 | Addgene NGS Result
GACGTCGACGGATCGGGAGATCTCCCGATCCCCTATGGTGCACTCTCAGTACAATCTGCTCTGATGCCGC
ATAGTTAAGCCAGTATCTGCTCCCTGCTTGTGTGTTGGAGGTCGCTGAGTAGTGCGCGAGCAAAATTTAA
GCTACAACAAGGCAAGGCTTGACCGACAATTGCATGAAGAATCTGCTTAGGGTTAGGCGTTTTGCGCTGC
TTCGCGATGTACGGGCCAGATATACGCGTTGACATTGATTATTGACTAGTTATTAATAGTAATCAATTAC
GGGGTCATTAGTTCATAGCCCATATATGGAGTTCCGCGTTACATAACTTACGGTAAATGGCCCGCCTGGC
TGACCGCCCAACGACCCCCGCCCATTGACGTCAATAATGACGTATGTTCCCATAGTAACGCCAATAGGGA
CTTTCCATTGACGTCAATGGGTGGAGTATTTACGGTAAACTGCCCACTTGGCAGTACATCAAGTGTATCA
TATGCCAAGTACGCCCCCTATTGACGTCAATGACGGTAAATGGCCCGCCTGGCATTATGCCCAGTACATG
ACCTTATGGGACTTTCCTACTTGGCAGTACATCTACGTATTAGTCATCGCTATTACCATGGTGATGCGGT
TTTGGCAGTACATCAATGGGCGTGGATAGCGGTTTGACTCACGGGGATTTCCAAGTCTCCACCCCATTGA
CGTCAATGGGAGTTTGTTTTGGCACCAAAATCAACGGGACTTTCCAAAATGTCGTAACAACTCCGCCCCA
TTGACGCAAATGGGCGGTAGGCGTGTACGGTGGGAGGTCTATATAAGCAGAGCTCTCTGGCTAACTAGAG
AACCCACTGCTTACTGGCTTATCGAAATTAATACGACTCACTATAGGGAGACCCAAGCTGGCTAGCGTTT
AAACTTAAGCTTGGTACCGAGCTCGGATCCACTAGTCCAGTGTGGTGGAATTCTGCAGATATCCAGCACA
GTGGCGGCCGCGCCACCATGGGAGTGGAGGGCTGCACCAAGTGCATCAAGTACCTGCTCTTCGTCTTCAA
TTTCGTCTTCTGGCTGGCTGGAGGCGTGATCCTGGGTGTGGCCCTGTGGCTCCGCCATGACCCGCAGACC
ACCAACCTCCTGTATCTGGAGCTGGGAGACAAGCCCGCGCCCAACACCTTCTATGTAGGCATCTACATCC
TCATCGCTGTGGGCGCTGTCATGATGTTCGTTGGCTTCCTGGGCTGCTACGGGGCCATCCAGGAATCCCA
GTGCCTGCTGGGGACGTTCTTCACCTGCCTGGTCATCCTGTTTGCCTGTGAGGTGGCCGCCGGCATCTGG
GGCTTTGTCAACAAGGACCAGATCGCCAAGGATGTGAAGCAGTTCTATGACCAGGCCCTACAGCAGGCCG
TGGTGGATGATGACGCCAACAACGCCAAGGCTGTGGTGAAGACCTTCCACGAGACGCTTGACTGCTGTGG
CTCCAGCACACTGACTGCTTTGACCACCTCAGTGCTCAAGAACAATTTGTGTCCCTCGGGCAGCAACATC
ATCAGCAACCTCTTCAAGGAGGACTGCCACCAGAAGATCGATGACCTCTTCTCCGGGAAGCTGTACCTCA
TCGGCATTGCTGCCATCGTGGTCGCTGTGATCATGATCTTCGAGATGATCCTGAGCATGGTGCTGTGCTG
TGGCATCCGGAACAGCTCCGTGTACGAGAACCTGTACTTCCAGTCTGCCAATTTACTGACCGTACACCAA
AATTTGCCTGCATTACCGGTCGATGCAACGAGTGATGAGGTTCGCAAGAACCTGATGGACATGTTCAGGG
ATCGCCAGGCGTTTTCTGAGCATACCTGGAAAATGCTTCTGTCCGTTTGCCGGTCGTGGGCGGCATGGTG
CAAGTTGAATAACCGGAAATGGTTTCCCGCAGAACCTGAAGATGTTCGCGATTATCTTCTATATCTTCAG
GCGCGCGGTCTGGCAGTAAAAACTATCCAGCAACATTTGGGCCAGCTAAACATGCTTCATCGTCGGTCCG
GGCTGCCACGACCAAGTGACAGCAATGCTGTTTCACTGGTTATGCGGCGGATCCGAAAAGAAAACGTTGA
TGCCGGTGAACGTGCAAAACAGGCTCTAGCGTTCGAACGCACTGATTTCGACCAGGTTCGTTCACTCATG
GAAAATAGCGATCGCTGCCAGGATATACGTAATCTGGCATTTCTGGGGATTGCTTATAACACCCTGTTAC
GTATAGCCGAAATTGCCAGGATCAGGGTTAAAGATATCTCACGTACTGACGGTGGGAGAATGTTAATCCA
TATTGGCAGAACGAAAACGCTGGTTAGCACCGCAGGTGTAGAGAAGGCACTTAGCCTGGGGGTAACTAAA
CTGGTCGAGCGATGGATTTCCGTCTCTGGTGTAGCTGATGATCCGAATAACTACCTGTTTTGCCGGGTCA
GAAAAAATGGTGTTGCCGCGCCATCTGCCACCAGCCAGCTATCAACTCGCGCCCTGGAAGGGATTTTTGA
AGCAACTCATCGATTGATTTACGGCGCTAAGGATGACTCTGGTCAGAGATACCTGGCCTGGTCTGGACAC
AGTGCCCGTGTCGGAGCCGCGCGAGATATGGCCCGCGCTGGAGTTTCAATACCGGAGATCATGCAAGCTG
GTGGCTGGACCAATGTAAATATTGTCATGAACTATATCCGTAACCTGGATAGTGAAACAGGGGCAATGGT
GCGCCTGCTGGAAGATGGCGATGGACCGGTGGAACAAAAACTTTATTTCTGAAGAAGATCTGTGACTCGA
GTCTAGAGGGCCCGTTTAAACCCGCTGATCAGCCTCGACTGTGCCTTCTAGTTGCCAGCCATCTGTTGTT
TGCCCCTCCCCCGTGCCTTCCTTGACCCTGGAAGGTGCCACTCCCACTGTCCTTTCCTAATAAAATGAGG
AAATTGCATCGCATTGTCTGAGTAGGTGTCATTCTATTCTGGGGGGTGGGGTGGGGCAGGACAGCAAGGG
GGAGGATTGGGAAGACAATAGCAGGCATGCTGGGGATGCGGTGGGCTCTATGGCTTCTGAGGCGGAAAGA
ACCAGCTGGGGCTCTAGGGGGTATCCCC
[124 nt withheld, positions 3109-3232]
C
[91 nt withheld, positions 3234-3324]
A
[49 nt withheld, positions 3326-3374]
CCTTTGACGTTGGAGTCCACGTTCTTT
[37 nt withheld, positions 3402-3438]
ACCCTATCTCGGTCTATTCTTTTGATTTATAAGGGATTTTGCCGATTTCGGCCTATTGGTTAAAAAATGA
GCTGATTTAACAAAAATTTAACGCGAATTAATTCTGTGGAATGTGTGTCAGTTAGGGTGTGGAAAGTCCC
CAGGCTCCCCAGCAGGCAGAAGTATGCAAAGCATGCATCTCAATTAGTCAGCAACCAGGTGTGGAAAGTC
CCCAGGCTCCCCAGCAGGCAGAAGTATGCAAAGCATGCATCTCAATTAGTCAGCAACCATAGTCCCGCCC
CTAACTCCGCCCATCCCGCCCCTAACTCCGCCCAGTTCCGCCCATTCTCCGCCCCATGGCTGACTAATTT
TTTTTATTTATGCAGAGGCCGAGGCCGCCTCTGCCTCTGAGCTATTCCAGAAGTAGTGAGGAGGCTTTTT
TGGAGGCCTAGGCTTTTGCAAAAAGCTCCCGGGAGCTTGTATATCCATTTTCGGATCTGATCAAGAGACA
GGATGAGGATCGTTTCGCATGATTGAACAAGATGGATTGCACGCAGGTTCTCCGGCCGCTTGGGTGGAGA
GGCTATTCGGCTATGACTGGGCACAACAGACAATCGGCTGCTCTGATGCCGCCGTGTTCCGGCTGTCAGC
GCAGGGGCGCCCGGTTCTTTTTGTCAAGACCGACCTGTCCGGTGCCCTGAATGAACTGCAGGACGAGGCA
GCGCGGCTATCGTGGCTGGCCACGACGGGCGTTCCTTGCGCAGCTGTGCTCGACGTTGTCACTGAAGCGG
GAAGGGACTGGCTGCTATTGGGCGAAGTGCCGGGGCAGGATCTCCTGTCATCTCACCTTGCTCCTGCCGA
GAAAGTATCCATCATGGCTGATGCAATGCGGCGGCTGCATACGCTTGATCCGGCTACCTGCCCATTCGAC
CACCAAGCGAAACATCGCATCGAGCGAGCACGTACTCGGATGGAAGCCGGTCTTGTCGATCAGGATGATC
TGGACGAAGAGCATCAGGGGCTCGCGCCAGCCGAACTGTTCGCCAGGCTCAAGGCGCGCATGCCCGACGG
CGAGGATCTCGTCGTGACCCATGGCGATGCCTGCTTGCCGAATATCATGGTGGAAAATGGCCGCTTTTCT
GGATTCATCGACTGTGGCCGGCTGGGTGTGGCGGACCGCTATCAGGACATAGCGTTGGCTACCCGTGATA
TTGCTGAAGAGCTTGGCGGCGAATGGGCTGACCGCTTCCTCGTGCTTTACGGTATCGCCGCTCCCGATTC
GCAGCGCATCGCCTTCTATCGCCTTCTTGACGAGTTCTTCTGAGCGGGACTCTGGGGTTCGAAATGACCG
ACCAAGCGACGCCCAACCTGCCATCACGAGATTTCGATTCCACCGCCGCCTTCTATGAAAGGTTGGGCTT
CGGAATCGTTTTCCGGGACGCCGGCTGGATGATCCTCCAGCGCGGGGATCTCATGCTGGAGTTCTTCGCC
CACCCCAACTTGTTTATTGCAGCTTATAATGGTTACAAATAAAGCAATAGCATCACAAATTTCACAAATA
AAGCATTTTTTTCACTGCATTCTAGTTGTGGTTTGTCCAAACTCATCAATGTATCTTATCATGTCTGTAT
ACCGTCGACCTCTAGCTAGAGCTTGGCGTAATCATGGTCATAGCTGTTTCCTGTGTGAAATTGTTATCCG
CTCACAATTCCACACAACATACGAGCCGGAAGCATAAAGTGTAAAGCCTGGGGTGCCTAATGAGTGAGCT
AACTCACATTAATTGCGTTGCGCTCACTGCCCGCTTTCCAGTCGGGAAACCTGTCGTGCCAGCTGCATTA
ATGAATCGGCCAACGCGCGGGGAGAGGCGGTTTGCGTATTGGGCGCTCTTCCGCTTCCTCGCTCACTGAC
TCGCTGCGCTCGGTCGTTCGGCTGCGGCGAGCGGTATCAGCTCACTCAAAGGCGGTAATACGGTTATCCA
CAGAATCAGGGGATAACGCAGGAAAGAACATGTGAGCAAAAGGCCAGCAAAAGGCCAGGAACCGTAAAAA
GGCCGCGTTGCTGGCGTTTTTCCATAGGCTCCGCCCCCCTGACGAGCATCACAAAAATCGACGCTCAAGT
CAGAGGTGGCGAAACCCGACAGGACTATAAAGATACCAGGCGTTTCCCCCTGGAAGCTCCCTCGTGCGCT
CTCCTGTTCCGACCCTGCCGCTTACCGGATACCTGTCCGCCTTTCTCCCTTCGGGAAGCGTGGCGCTTTC
TCATAGCTCACGCTGTAGGTATCTCAGTTCGGTGTAGGTCGTTCGCTCCAAGCTGGGCTGTGTGCACGAA
CCCCCCGTTCAGCCCGACCGCTGCGCCTTATCCGGTAACTATCGTCTTGAGTCCAACCCGGTAAGACACG
ACTTATCGCCACTGGCAGCAGCCACTGGTAACAGGATTAGCAGAGCGAGGTATGTAGGCGGTGCTACAGA
GTTCTTGAAGTGGTGGCCTAACTACGGCTACACTAGAAGAACAGTATTTGGTATCTGCGCTCTGCTGAAG
CCAGTTACCTTCGGAAAAAGAGTTGGTAGCTCTTGATCCGGCAAACAAACCACCGCTGGTAGCGGTGGTT
TTTTTGTTTGCAAGCAGCAGATTACGCGCAGAAAAAAAGGATCTCAAGAAGATCCTTTGATCTTTTCTAC
GGGGTCTGACGCTCAGTGGAACGAAAACTCACGTTAAGGGATTTTGGTCATGAGATTATCAAAAAGGATC
TTCACCTAGATCCTTTTAAATTAAAAATGAAGTTTTAAATCAATCTAAAGTATATATGAGTAAACTTGGT
CTGACAGTTACCAATGCTTAATCAGTGAGGCACCTATCTCAGCGATCTGTCTATTTCGTTCATCCATAGT
TGCCTGACTCCCCGTCGTGTAGATAACTACGATACGGGAGGGCTTACCATCTGGCCCCAGTGCTGCAATG
ATACCGCGAGACCCACGCTCACCGGCTCCAGATTTATCAGCAATAAACCAGCCAGCCGGAAGGGCCGAGC
GCAGAAGTGGTCCTGCAACTTTATCCGCCTCCATCCAGTCTATTAATTGTTGCCGGGAAGCTAGAGTAAG
TAGTTCGCCAGTTAATAGTTTGCGCAACGTTGTTGCCATTGCTACAGGCATCGTGGTGTCACGCTCGTCG
TTTGGTATGGCTTCATTCAGCTCCGGTTCCCAACGATCAAGGCGAGTTACATGATCCCCCATGTTGTGCA
AAAAAGCGGTTAGCTCCTTCGGTCCTCCGATCGTTGTCAGAAGTAAGTTGGCCGCAGTGTTATCACTCAT
GGTTATGGCAGCACTGCATAATTCTCTTACTGTCATGCCATCCGTAAGATGCTTTTCTGTGACTGGTGAG
TACTCAACCAAGTCATTCTGAGAATAGTGTATGCGGCGACCGAGTTGCTCTTGCCCGGCGTCAATACGGG
ATAATACCGCGCCACATAGCAGAACTTTAAAAGTGCTCATCATTGGAAAACGTTCTTCGGGGCGAAAACT
CTCAAGGATCTTACCGCTGTTGAGATCCAGTTCGATGTAACCCACTCGTGCACCCAACTGATCTTCAGCA
TCTTTTACTTTCACCAGCGTTTCTGGGTGAGCAAAAACAGGAAGGCAAAATGCCGCAAAAAAGGGAATAA
GGGCGACACGGAAATGTTGAATACTCATACTCTTCCTTTTTCAATATTATTGAAGCATTTATCAGGGTTA
TTGTCTCATGAGCGGATACATATTTGAATGTATTTAGAAAAATAAACAAATAGGGGTTCCGCGCACATTT
CCCCGAAAAGTGCCACCT
Features (pLannotate 1.2.2; 21 found; start..end, strand, type, name):
     34..86      -  misc_feature   bom (fragment): basis of mobility region from pBR322
    241..620     +  enhancer       CMV enhancer: human cytomegalovirus immediate early enhancer
    621..824     +  promoter       CMV promoter: human cytomegalovirus (CMV) immediate early promoter
    820..853     +  LTR            5' LTR (truncated) (fragment): truncated 5' long terminal repeat (LTR) from HIV-1
    869..887     +  promoter       T7 promoter: promoter for bacteriophage T7 RNA polymerase
    998..1705    +  CDS            CD81: CD81_HUMAN - Also known as TAPA1 From Homo sapiens (Human).
   1728..2752    +  CDS            Cre (fragment): site-specific recombinase Cre is a site-specific recombinase from bacteriophage P1. Recombination occurs at loxP sequences.
   2839..3063    +  polyA_signal   bGH poly(A) signal: bovine growth hormone polyadenylation signal
   3067..3088    +  promoter       SV40 promoter (fragment): SV40 enhancer and early promoter
   3109..3537    +  rep_origin     f1 ori (sequence partly withheld): f1 bacteriophage origin of replication; arrow indicates direction of (+) strand synthesis
   3551..3880    +  promoter       SV40 promoter: SV40 enhancer and early promoter
   3947..4738    +  CDS            neo: KKA2_KLEPN - Also known as kan, nptII. Experimental evidence at protein level: Swiss-Prot protein existence level 1. Resistance to kanamycin, neomycin, paromomycin, ribostamycin, butirosin and gentamicin B. From Klebsiella pneumoniae.
   4762..4920    +  CDS            ble (fragment): BLE_KLEPN - Experimental evidence at protein level: Swiss-Prot protein existence level 1. Binding protein with a strong affinity to the bleomycin family of antibiotics. Binds to CL990; an antimitotic-antibiotic compound. From Klebsiella pneumoniae.
   4915..5036    +  polyA_signal   SV40 poly(A) signal: SV40 polyadenylation signal
   5109..5125    -  protein_bind   lac operator: The lac repressor binds to the lac operator to inhibit transcription in E. coli. This inhibition can be relieved by adding lactose or isopropyl-β-D-thiogalactopyranoside (IPTG). lac repressor encoded by lacI
   5133..5163    -  promoter       lac promoter: promoter for the E. coli lac operon
   5178..5199    -  protein_bind   CAP binding site: CAP binding activates transcription in the presence of cAMP. E. coli catabolite activator protein
   5212..5304    -  CDS            lacI (fragment): lac repressor; lacI; The lac repressor binds to the lac operator to inhibit transcription in E. coli. This inhibition can be relieved by adding lactose or isopropyl-β-D-thiogalactopyranoside (IPTG).
   5487..6075    -  rep_origin     ori: high-copy-number ColE1/pMB1/pBR322/pUC origin of replication
   6246..7106    -  CDS            AmpR: β-lactamase; bla; confers resistance to ampicillin, carbenicillin, and related antibiotics
   7107..7211    -  promoter       AmpR promoter: bla
