[The description below was written by a language model from this plasmid's Addgene catalogue record and pLannotate feature annotations shown in this document.]
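Description:
pcDNA3.1-CD81-(TEV)-Cre is a 7.2 kb mammalian expression plasmid built on the pcDNA3.1 backbone. It is propagated in E. coli through a high-copy ColE1/pUC-type origin with ampicillin selection (AmpR under its own bla promoter). It also carries an f1 origin for single-stranded DNA production. For selection in mammalian cells, an SV40 early promoter drives the neomycin phosphotransferase gene, terminated by an SV40 polyadenylation signal, which gives G418 resistance. The short annotated fragments (bom, ble, lacI, lac promoter/operator, a partial SV40 promoter and a brief match to an HIV-1 LTR) appear to be backbone remnants or incidental matches rather than functional parts of the payload.

The expression cassette uses the human CMV immediate-early enhancer and promoter and the bovine growth hormone polyadenylation signal. A T7 promoter lies upstream of the insert. The open reading frame encodes human CD81, a tetraspanin membrane protein, fused at its C terminus to a TEV protease cleavage site and then to Cre recombinase from bacteriophage P1. In the feature table the CD81 and Cre coding regions are separated by a short gap, which fits the position of the catalogued TEV site, although the site itself is not annotated. Cre is therefore tethered to a membrane protein and could be released in soluble form where TEV protease is present, after which it could act on loxP-flanked targets. The associated publication describes a reporter gene assay for membrane fusion of extracellular vesicles. This suggests the fusion is meant to load Cre onto vesicles through CD81, but the record does not detail the matching reporter or protease components.
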