Addgene plasmid #167939: pcDNA3.1-CD81-(TEV)-Cre
Purpose: human CD81-TEV cleavage site-Cre
Depositing lab: Masaharu Somiya. Depositing organization: The University of Osaka. Publication: Reporter gene assay for membrane fusion of extracellular vesicles. Somiya M, Kuroda S. J Extracell Vesicles. 2021 Nov;10(13):e12171. doi: 10.1002/jev2.12171. PubMed 34807503.
Backbone
  Vector backbone: pcDNA3.1
  Vector type: Mammalian Expression
  Selectable markers: Neomycin (select with G418)
Growth in bacteria
  Bacterial resistance: Ampicillin, 100 μg/mL
  Growth temperature: 37°C
  Growth strain: DH5alpha
  Copy number: High Copy
Gene/Insert
  Gene/Insert name: human CD81
  Species: H. sapiens (human)
  Entrez Gene: CD81 (a.k.a. CVID6, S5.7, TAPA1, TSPAN28)
  Promoter: CMV
  Tag / fusion protein: TEV protease cleavage site (C terminal on insert); Cre recombinase (C terminal on insert)
  Cloning method: Gibson Cloning
  Sequencing primers: 5′ CMV-F; 3′ BGH-R
Terms and licenses: Academic/Nonprofit Terms; Industry Terms: Not Available to Industry
Depositor comments: Please visit https://www.biorxiv.org/content/10.1101/2021.02.16.431359v1 for bioRxiv preprint.
How to cite: pcDNA3.1-CD81-(TEV)-Cre was a gift from Masaharu Somiya (Addgene plasmid # 167939 ; http://n2t.net/addgene:167939 ; RRID:Addgene_167939)
